Addgene plasmid #17575: pBPGUw
Depositing lab: Gerald Rubin. Depositing organization: HHMI, Janelia Research Campus. Publication: Tools for Neuroanatomy and Neurogenetics in Drosophila. Pfeiffer BD, Jenett A, Hammonds AS, Ngo TT, Misra S, Murphy C, Scully A, Carlson JW, Wan KH, Laverty TR, Mungall C, Svirskas R, Kadonaga JT, Doe CQ, Eisen MB, Celniker SE, Rubin GM.. Tools for neuroanatomy and neurogenetics in Drosophila 10.1073/pnas.0803697105 PubMed 18621688.
Backbone
  Vector backbone: pBDP
  Backbone size w/o insert (bp): 9052
  Vector type: Insect Expression
Growth in bacteria
  Bacterial resistance: Chloramphenicol and Ampicillin, 25 & 100 μg/mL
  Growth temperature: 37°C
  Growth strain: DB3.1
  Growth instructions: Bacterial Strain DB3.1 (Invitrogen) or similar must be used to propagate plasmids carrying the ccdB gene.
  Copy number: High Copy
Gene/Insert
  Gene/Insert name: GAL4
  Species: S. cerevisiae (budding yeast)
  Insert size (bp): 2646
  Entrez Gene: GAL4 (a.k.a. YPL248C, GAL81)
  Cloning method: Restriction Enzyme; 5′ cloning site KpnI (not destroyed); 3′ cloning site NotI (not destroyed)
  Sequencing primers: 5′ BDP F (bp 11,652): AAATAGGGGTTCCGCGCACAT; 3′ BDP R (bp 5,435) : ATAATGGTGCAGGGCGCTGAC
Resource information
  A portion of this plasmid was derived from a plasmid made by: GAL4 leader, CDS, and hsp70 polyA were cloned from pGaTB (via DGRC).
Terms and licenses: Academic/Nonprofit Terms; Industry Terms: Not Available to Industry
Depositor comments: pBPGUw is a modular Gateway compatible GAL4 vector amenable to high throughput in vitro cloning using Invitrogen LR clonase and specific in vivo genomic targeting using PhiC31 integrase. pBPGUw contains a Drosophila synthetic core promoter (DSCP) that contains TATA, Inr, MTE, and DPE motifs. In addition the GAL4 CDS and yeast transcriptional terminator can easily be substituted for another driver by a directional 5' KpnI to 3' HindIII digest.
How to cite: pBPGUw was a gift from Gerald Rubin (Addgene plasmid # 17575 ; http://n2t.net/addgene:17575 ; RRID:Addgene_17575)
