[The description below was written by a language model from this plasmid's Addgene catalogue record and pLannotate feature annotations shown in this document.]
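Description:
pBPGUw is a Gateway-compatible GAL4 driver vector for Drosophila transgenesis, built on the pBDP backbone and classed as an insect expression plasmid of about 11.7 kb. It is maintained in E. coli through a high-copy ColE1/pUC-type origin and carries an ampicillin resistance gene on the backbone, plus a chloramphenicol resistance gene within the Gateway cassette. Because that cassette also encodes the CcdB gyrase toxin, the empty vector has to be propagated in a ccdB-tolerant strain such as DB3.1. The two sequence records (depositor and resequenced) are the same length and show the same features in the same order, differing only in where numbering starts.

The functional unit reads from an attR1–CmR–ccdB–attR2 destination cassette into a Drosophila synthetic core promoter (DSCP), which the depositor describes as combining TATA, Inr, MTE and DPE motifs; the annotation software recognises only a short hsp70-like promoter fragment in this position. Downstream lies the full yeast GAL4 coding sequence. The record notes that the GAL4 leader, coding sequence and hsp70 polyA came from pGaTB, while the depositor comments also mention a yeast transcriptional terminator; neither element is annotated in the feature tables. An LR clonase reaction replaces the counter-selectable cassette with a candidate enhancer fragment, so that the minimal promoter, and hence GAL4, comes under that fragment's control. A φC31 attB site allows integrase-mediated insertion at defined genomic docking sites, and mini-white provides an eye-colour marker for identifying transformants. The driver module can be exchanged for another by a directional KpnI-to-HindIII swap. The design supports high-throughput generation of enhancer-GAL4 lines for neuroanatomy and neurogenetics.
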