Features (pLannotate 1.2.2; 17 found; start..end, strand, type, name):
     83..207     +  protein_bind   attR1: mutant version of attR; recombination site for the Gateway® LR reaction LR Clonase™
    232..262     +  promoter       lac UV5 promoter: E. coli lac promoter with an "up" mutation
    286..315     +  promoter       cat promoter (fragment): promoter of the E. coli cat gene encoding chloramphenicol acetyltransferase
    316..975     +  CDS            CmR: chloramphenicol acetyltransferase; cat; confers resistance to chloramphenicol
   1154..1312    +  CDS            ccdA (fragment): CCDA_ECO57 - Also known as H, letA. Experimental evidence at protein level: Swiss-Prot protein existence level 1. Antitoxin component of a type II toxin-antitoxin (TA) system which inhibits the post-segregational killing (PSK) of plasmid-free cells, also referred to as a plasmid addiction system. Binds to and blocks the activity of CcdB; will also remove bound CcdB protein from the CcdB-GyrA complex by forming a CcdA-CcdB complex, a process termed rejuvenation. Functions as a transcriptional corepressor for the ccdAB operon, repression also requires CcdB (By similarity). From Escherichia coli
   1317..1619    +  CDS            ccdB: CCDB_ECOLI - Also known as G, letB, letD. Experimental evidence at protein level: Swiss-Prot protein existence level 1. Toxic component of a type II toxin-antitoxin (TA) system, functioning in plasmid maintainence. Responsible for the post- segregational killing (PSK) of plasmid-free cells, also referred to as a plasmid addiction system. Half-life of over 2 hours. Cell killing by CcdB is accompanied by filamentation, defects in chromosome and plasmid segregation, defects in cell division, formation of anucleate cells, decreased DNA synthesis and plasmid loss. Interferes with the activity of DN
   1663..1787    -  protein_bind   attR2: mutant version of attR; recombination site for the Gateway® LR reaction LR Clonase™
   1979..2023    +  promoter       hsp70 promoter (fragment): Drosophila melanogaster hsp70Bb promoter
   2052..4697    +  CDS            GAL4: GAL4 transcriptional activator; Saccharomyces cerevisiae GAL4
   4936..4956    +  misc_feature   MCS (fragment): pBluescript multiple cloning site
   5193..5217    -  misc_feature   MCS (fragment): pBluescript multiple cloning site
   5292..5447    -  CDS            YPB1_ECOLX (fragment): Protein predicted: Swiss-Prot protein existence level 4. From Escherichia coli.
   6220..9092    -  CDS            mini-white: Drosophila white gene eye color pigment; white; This is a modified version of the white gene lacking part of the first intron.
   9787..9856    -  protein_bind   attB: attB site for the φC31 integrase (Groth et al., 2000) phage φC31 integrase
   9943..10531   -  rep_origin     ori: high-copy-number ColE1/pMB1/pBR322/pUC origin of replication
  10702..11562   -  CDS            AmpR: β-lactamase; bla; confers resistance to ampicillin, carbenicillin, and related antibiotics
  11563..11667   -  promoter       AmpR promoter: bla
>Addgene plasmid #17575 | pBPGUw | depositor full sequence | sequence record 8675 | Author sequence
TAAGAAACCATTATTATCATGACATTAACCTATAAAAATAGGCGTATCACGAGGCCCTTTCGTCTTCAAG
AATTCGTTTATCACAAGTTTGTACAAAAAAGCTGAACGAGAAACGTAAAATGATATAAATATCAATATAT
TAAATTAGATTTTGCATAAAAAACAGACTACATAATACTGTAAAACACAACATATCCAGTCACTATGGCG
GCCGCATTAGGCACCCCAGGCTTTACACTTTATGCTTCCGGCTCGTATAATGTGTGGATTTTGAGTTAGG
ATCCGTCGAGATTTTCAGGAGCTAAGGAAGCTAAAATGGAGAAAAAAATCACTGGATATACCACCGTTGA
TATATCCCAATGGCATCGTAAAGAACATTTTGAGGCATTTCAGTCAGTTGCTCAATGTACCTATAACCAG
ACCGTTCAGCTGGATATTACGGCCTTTTTAAAGACCGTAAAGAAAAATAAGCACAAGTTTTATCCGGCCT
TTATTCACATTCTTGCCCGCCTGATGAATGCTCATCCGGAATTCCGTATGGCAATGAAAGACGGTGAGCT
GGTGATATGGGATAGTGTTCACCCTTGTTACACCGTTTTCCATGAGCAAACTGAAACGTTTTCATCGCTC
TGGAGTGAATACCACGACGATTTCCGGCAGTTTCTACACATATATTCGCAAGATGTGGCGTGTTACGGTG
AAAACCTGGCCTATTTCCCTAAAGGGTTTATTGAGAATATGTTTTTCGTCTCAGCCAATCCCTGGGTGAG
TTTCACCAGTTTTGATTTAAACGTGGCCAATATGGACAACTTCTTCGCCCCCGTTTTCACCATGGGCAAA
TATTATACGCAAGGCGACAAGGTGCTGATGCCGCTGGCGATTCAGGTTCATCATGCCGTTTGTGATGGCT
TCCATGTCGGCAGAATGCTTAATGAATTACAACAGTACTGCGATGAGTGGCAGGGCGGGGCGTAAACGCG
TGGATCCGGCTTACTAAAAGCCAGATAACAGTATGCGTATTTGCGCGCTGATTTTTGCGGTATAAGAATA
TATACTGATATGTATACCCGAAGTATGTCAAAAAGAGGTATGCTATGAAGCAGCGTATTACAGTGACAGT
TGACAGCGACAGCTATCAGTTGCTCAAGGCATATATGATGTCAATATCTCCGGTCTGGTAAGCACAACCA
TGCAGAATGAAGCCCGTCGTCTGCGTGCCGAACGCTGGAAAGCGGAAAATCAGGAAGGGATGGCTGAGGT
CGCCCGGTTTATTGAAATGAACGGCTCTTTTGCTGACGAGAACAGGGGCTGGTGAAATGCAGTTTAAGGT
TTACACCTATAAAAGAGAGAGCCGTTATCGTCTGTTTGTGGATGTACAGAGTGATATTATTGACACGCCC
GGGCGACGGATGGTGATCCCCCTGGCCAGTGCACGTCTGCTGTCAGATAAAGTCTCCCGTGAACTTTACC
CGGTGGTGCATATCGGGGATGAAAGCTGGCGCATGATGACCACCGATATGGCCAGTGTGCCGGTCTCCGT
TATCGGGGAAGAAGTGGCTGATCTCAGCCACCGCGAAAATGACATCAAAAACGCCATTAACCTGATGTTC
TGGGGAATATAAATGTCAGGCTCCCTTATACACAGCCAGTCTGCAGGTCGACCATAGTGACTGGATATGT
TGTGTTTTACAGTATTATGTAGTCTGTTTTTTATGCAAAATCTAATTTAATATATTGATATTTATATCAT
TTTACGTTTCTCGTTCAGCTTTCTTGTACAAAGTGGTGATAAACGGCCGGCCGAGCTCGCCCGGGGATCG
AGCGCAGCGGTATAAAAGGGCGCGGGGTGGCTGAGAGCATCAGTTGTGAATGAATGTTCGAGCCGAGCAG
ACGTGCCGCTGCCTTCGTTAATATCCTTTGAATAAGCCAACTTTGAATCACAAGACGCATACCAAACGGT
ACCAGATCCGGGATCCCGTAAGCAAATAAACAAGCGCAGCTGAACAAGCTAAACAATCTGCAGCCCAAGC
TTGAAGCAAGCCTCCTGAAAGATGAAGCTACTGTCTTCTATCGAACAAGCATGCGATATTTGCCGACTTA
AAAAGCTCAAGTGCTCCAAAGAAAAACCGAAGTGCGCCAAGTGTCTGAAGAACAACTGGGAGTGTCGCTA
CTCTCCCAAAACCAAAAGGTCTCCGCTGACTAGGGCACATCTGACAGAAGTGGAATCAAGGCTAGAAAGA
CTGGAACAGCTATTTCTACTGATTTTTCCTCGAGAAGACCTTGACATGATTTTGAAAATGGATTCTTTAC
AGGATATAAAAGCATTGTTAACAGGATTATTTGTACAAGATAATGTGAATAAAGATGCCGTCACAGATAG
ATTGGCTTCAGTGGAGACTGATATGCCTCTAACATTGAGACAGCATAGAATAAGTGCGACATCATCATCG
GAAGAGAGTAGTAACAAAGGTCAAAGACAGTTGACTGTATCGATTGACTCGGCAGCTCATCATGATAACT
CCACAATTCCGTTGGATTTTATGCCCAGGGATGCTCTTCATGGATTTGATTGGTCTGAAGAGGATGACAT
GTCGGATGGCTTGCCCTTCCTGAAAACGGACCCCAACAATAATGGGTTCTTTGGCGACGGTTCTCTCTTA
TGTATTCTTCGATCTATTGGCTTTAAACCGGAAAATTACACGAACTCTAACGTTAACAGGCTCCCGACCA
TGATTACGGATAGATACACGTTGGCTTCTAGATCCACAACATCCCGTTTACTTCAAAGTTATCTCAATAA
TTTTCACCCCTACTGCCCTATCGTGCACTCACCGACGCTAATGATGTTGTATAATAACCAGATTGAAATC
GCGTCGAAGGATCAATGGCAAATCCTTTTTAACTGCATATTAGCCATTGGAGCCTGGTGTATAGAGGGGG
AATCTACTGATATAGATGTTTTTTACTATCAAAATGCTAAATCTCATTTGACGAGCAAGGTCTTCGAGTC
AGGTTCCATAATTTTGGTGACAGCCCTACATCTTCTGTCGCGATATACACAGTGGAGGCAGAAAACAAAT
ACTAGCTATAATTTTCACAGCTTTTCCATAAGAATGGCCATATCATTGGGCTTGAATAGGGACCTCCCCT
CGTCCTTCAGTGATAGCAGCATTCTGGAACAAAGACGCCGAATTTGGTGGTCTGTCTACTCTTGGGAGAT
CCAATTGTCCCTGCTTTATGGTCGATCCATCCAGCTTTCTCAGAATACAATCTCCTTCCCTTCTTCTGTC
GACGATGTGCAGCGTACCACAACAGGTCCCACCATATATCATGGCATCATTGAAACAGCAAGGCTCTTAC
AAGTTTTCACAAAAATCTATGAACTAGACAAAACAGTAACTGCAGAAAAAAGTCCTATATGTGCAAAAAA
ATGCTTGATGATTTGTAATGAGATTGAGGAGGTTTCGAGACAGGCACCAAAGTTTTTACAAATGGATATT
TCCACCACCGCTCTAACCAATTTGTTGAAGGAACACCCTTGGCTATCCTTTACAAGATTCGAACTGAAGT
GGAAACAGTTGTCTCTTATCATTTATGTATTAAGAGATTTTTTCACTAATTTTACCCAGAAAAAGTCACA
ACTAGAACAGGATCAAAATGATCATCAAAGTTATGAAGTTAAACGATGCTCCATCATGTTAAGCGATGCA
GCACAAAGAACTGTTATGTCTGTAAGTAGCTATATGGACAATCATAATGTCACCCCATATTTTGCCTGGA
ATTGTTCTTATTACTTGTTCAATGCAGTCCTAGTACCCATAAAGACTCTACTCTCAAACTCAAAATCGAA
TGCTGAGAATAACGAGACCGCACAATTATTACAACAAATTAACACTGTTCTGATGCTATTAAAAAAACTG
GCCACTTTTAAAATCCAGACTTGTGAAAAATACATTCAAGTACTGGAAGAGGTATGTGCGCCGTTTCTGT
TATCACAGTGTGCAATCCCATTACCGCATATCAGTTATAACAATAGTAATGGTAGCGCCATTAAAAATAT
TGTCGGTTCTGCAACTATCGCCCAATACCCTACTCTTCCGGAGGAAAATGTCAACAATATCAGTGTTAAA
TATGTTTCTCCTGGCTCAGTAGGGCCTTCACCTGTGCCATTGAAATCAGGAGCAAGTTTCAGTGATCTAG
TCAAGCTGTTATCTAACCGTCCACCCTCTCGTAACTCTCCAGTGACAATACCAAGAAGCACACCTTCGCA
TCGCTCAGTCACGCCTTTTCTAGGGCAACAGCAACAGCTGCAATCATTAGTGCCACTGACCCCGTCTGCT
TTGTTTGGTGGCGCCAATTTTAATCAAAGTGGGAATATTGCTGATAGCTCATTGTCCTTCACTTTCACTA
ACAGTAGCAACGGTCCGAACCTCATAACAACTCAAACAAATTCTCAAGCGCTTTCACAACCAATTGCCTC
CTCTAACGTTCATGATAACTTCATGAATAATGAAATCACGGCTAGTAAAATTGATGATGGTAATAATTCA
AAACCACTGTCACCTGGTTGGACGGACCAAACTGCGTATAACGCGTTTGGAATCACTACAGGGATGTTTA
ATACCACTACAATGGATGATGTATATAACTATCTATTCGATGATGAAGATACCCCACCAAACCCAAAAAA
AGAGTAAAATGAATCGTAGATACTGAAAAACCCCGCAAGTTCACTTCAACTGTGCATCGTGCACCATCTC
AATTTCTTTCATTTATACATCGTTTTGCCTTCTTTTATGTAACTATACTCCTCTAAGTTTCAATCTTGGC
CATGTAACCTCTGATCTATAGAATTTTTTAAATGACTAGAATTAATGCCCATCTTTTTTTTGGACCTAAA
TTCTTCATGAAAATATATTACGAGGGCTTATTCAGAAGCTTATCGATACCGTCGACTAAAGCCAAATAGA
AAATTATTCAGTTCCTGGCTTAAGTTTTTAAAAGTGATATTATTTATTTGGTTGTAACCAACCAAAAGAA
TGTAAATAACTAATACATAATTATGTTAGTTTTAAGTTAGCAACAAATTGATTTTAGCTATATTAGCTAC
TTGGTTAATAAATAGAATATATTTATTTAAAGATAATTGCGTTTTTATTGTCAGGGAGTGAGTTTGCTTA
AAAACTCGTTTAGATCCACTAGTTCTAGAGCGGCCGCTGGCCACGGGTGCGCATGATCGTGCTCCTGTCG
TTGAGGACCCGGCTAGGCTGGCGGGGTTGCCTTACTGGTTAGCAGAATGAATCACCGATACGCGAGCGAA
CGTGAAGCGACTGCTGCTGCAAAACGTCTGCGACCTGAGCAACAACATGAATGGTCTTCGGTTTCCGTGT
TTCGTAAAGTCTGGAAACGCGGAAGTCAGCGCCCTGCACCATTATGTTCCGGAGGCGCGCCCTAGTTCCA
GTGAAATCCAAGCATTTTCTAAATTAAATGTATTCTTATTATTATAGTTGTTATTTTTGATATATATAAA
CAACACTATTATGCCCACCATTTTTTTGAGATGCATCTACACAAGGAACAAACACTGGATGTCACTTTCA
GTTCAAATTGTAACGCTAATCACTCCGAACAGGTCACAAAAAATTACCTTAAAAAGTCATAATATTAAAT
TAGAATAAATATAGCTGTGAGGGAAATATATACAAATATATTGGAGCAAATAAATTGTACATACAAATAT
TTATTACTAATTTCTATTGAGACGAAATGAACCACTCGGAACCATTTGAGCGAACCGAATCGCGCGGAAC
TAACGACAGTCGCTCCAAGGTCGTCGAACAAAAGGTGAATGTGTTGCGGAGAGCGGGTGGGAGACAGCGA
AAGAGCAACTACGAAACGTGGTGTGGTGGAGGTGAATTATGAAGAGGGCGCGCGATTTGAAAAGTATGTA
TATAAAAAATATATCCCGGTGTTTTATGTAGCGATAAACGAGTTTTTGATGTAAGGTATGCAGGTGTGTA
AGTCTTTTGGTTAGAAGACAAATCCAAAGTCTACTTGTGGGGATGTTCGAAGGGGAAATACTTGTATTCT
ATAGGTCATATCTTGTTTTTATTGGCACAAATATAATTACATTAGCTTTTTGAGGGGGCAATAAACAGTA
AACACGATGGTAATAATGGTAAAAAAAAAAAACAAGCAGTTATTTCGGATATATGTCGGCTACTCCTTGC
GTCGGGCCCGAAGTCTTAGAGCCAGATATGCGAGCACCCGGAAGCTCACGATGAGAATGGCCAGACCCAC
GTAGTCCAGCGGCAGATCGGCGGCGGAGAAGTTAAGCGTCTCCAGGATGACCTTGCCCGAACTGGGGCAC
GTGGTGTTCGACGATGTGCAGCTAATTTCGCCCGGCTCCACGTCCGCCCATTGGTTAATCAGCAGACCCT
CGTTGGCGTAACGGAACCATGAGAGGTACGACAACCATTTGAGGTATACTGGCACCGAGCCCGAGTTCAA
GAAGAAGCCGCCAAAGAGCAGGAATGGTATGATAACCGGCGGACCCACAGACAGCGCCATCGAGGTCGAG
GAGCTGGCGCAGGATATTAGATATCCGAAGGACGTTGACACATTGGCCACCAGAGTGACCAGCGCCAGGC
AGTTGAAGAAGTGCAGCACTCCGGCCCGCAGTCCGATCATCGGATAGGCAATCGCCGTGAAGACCAGTGG
CACTGTGAGAAAAAGCGGCAATTCGGCAATCGTTTTGCCCAGAAAGTATGTGTCACAGCGATAAAGTCGA
CTTCGGGCCTCCCTCATAAAAACTGGCAGCTCTGAGGTGAACACCTAAATCGAATCGATTCATTAGAAAG
TTAGTAAATTATTGAAATGCAAATGTATTCTAAACATGACTTACATTTATCGTGGCAAAGACGTTTTGAA
AGGTCATGTTGGTCAGGAAGAGGAAGATGGCTCCGTTGATATTCATCACACCCACTTGCGTGAGTTGTTG
GCCCAAAAAGATGAGGCCAATCAAGATGGCAACCATCTGCAAATTAAAATGTTACTCGCATCTCATTAAT
ATTCGCGAGTTAAATGAAATTTATTTATCTTCTGCAAAACTATAAACTATACATCTCATTGAAAAAAACT
AAGAAGGGTGTGGAATCAGGCAATTCTATCTAAAATCTAGCGAATTTGTTTCCAAGAATTGTAAGCGTTA
TATCATTTGTTTCCACTGGAACCACTCACCGTTGTCTGAATAAGTCGCACTTTTACGAGGAGTGGTTCCT
TGAGCACCGACAGCCAGGATCGCCACAGGACCGCCCGGAACTGCATGAACCAGGTGGCCTTGTAGGTGTA
CCCATTCTCCGGCTGCTCCAGTGGCTTCTCCAGATTTTTGGTGGCCAACAACTGCTCCATATCCCGGGCT
ACTTTGCTAATGGCAAAATTGTCGCATATCTTGGCGATCCGATCACGGGACTCGATCTCCCGTCCGGGCA
CAACGGCCAACACCTGTACGTAAAAGTCCGCCGGATTGTAGTTGGTAGGACACTGGGCACCCACGCTGGA
TAGGAGTTGAGATGTTATGTAATACTAGATACCCTTAATAAACACATCGAACTCACTAGGAAAAGAAGTC
GACGGCTTCGCTGGGAGTGCCCAAGAAAGCTACCCTGCCCTCGGCCATCAGAAGGATCTTGTCAAAGAGC
TCAAACAGCTCGGAAGACGGCTGATGAATGGTCAGGATGACGGTCTTGCCCTTCTGCGACAGCTTCTTCA
GCACCTGGACGACGCTGTGGGCGGTAAAGGAGTCCAGTCCGGAGGTGGGCTCATCGCAGATCAGAAGCGG
CGGATCGGTTAGAGCCTCGGAGGCGAATGCCAGACGCTTCCTTTCTCCGCCGGACAGACCTTTCACCCTG
CCGGGCACACCGATGATCGTGTGCTGACATTTGCTGAGCGAAAGCTCCTGGATCACCTGATCCACGCGGG
CCACTCGCTGCCGATAGGTCAGATGTCGTGGCATCCGCACCATGGCTTGGAAAATCAGGTGTTCCCTGGC
CGTTAGGGAGCCGATAAAGAGGTCATCCTGCTGGACATAGGCGCACCTGGCCTGCATCTCCTTGGCGTCC
ACAGGTTGGCCATTGAGCAGTCGCATCCCGGATGGCGATACTTGGATGCCCTGCGGCGATCGAAAGGCAA
GGGCATTCAGCAGGGTCGTCTTTCCGGCACCGGAACTGCCCATCACGGCCAAAAGTTCGCCCGGATAGGC
CACGCCGCAAACTGAGTTTCAAATTGGTAATTGGACCCTTTATTAAGATTTCACACAGATCAGCCGACTG
CGAATAGAAACTCACCGTTCTTGAGCAAATGTTTCCTGGGCGCCGGTATGTGTCGCTCGTTGCAGAATAG
TCCGCGTGTCCGGTTGACCAGCTGCCGCCATCCGGAGCCCGGCTGATTGACCGCCCCAAAGATGTCCATA
TTGTGCCAGGCATAGGTGAGGTTCTCGGCTAGTTGGCCGCTCCCTGAACCGGAGTCCTCCGGCGGACTGG
GTGGCCGGAGCGTGCCGTAGTTTTTGGCCTGCCCGAAGCCCTGGTTAATGCAGCTCTGCGAAGCCGCTCC
GCTGTCACCCTGCAATGATAGGGGATCTCAAATATCAACTACTAGCGTTATGCTCATCTAACCCCGAACA
AAAAGTACCCCGAAGTATCCTACGAAGTAGGTTTATACTTTTATTTATTTTTTGTGCATCTAGGATCAGC
TTAAAATATCTGGTTGTTATATTTTTTGTAAAAAAGAATATAGTCGAAAATGAATGCCTTTAGATGTCTT
GATCATGATATGATCTCAAAAATTGTCTTATATAGCGAGAACAGCTACCAGAATAATCTGTTTCGTGTCA
CTATTTGTTTGTGCAATTGCGGTTTGGGATTTTTGTGGGTCGCAGTTCTCACGCCGCATACAATTTGATG
TTGCAATCGCAGTTCCTATAGATCAAGTGAACTTAAGATGTATGCACATGTACTACTCACATTGTTCAGA
TGCTCGGCAGATGGGTGTTTGCTGCCTCCGCGAATTAATAGCTCCTGATCCTCTTGGCCCATTGCCGGGA
TTTTTCACACTTTCCCCTGCTTACCCACCCAAAACCAATCACCACCCCAATCACTCAAAAAACAAACAAA
AATAAGAAGCGAGAGGAGTTTTGGCACAGCACTTTGTGTTTAATTGATGGCGTAAACCGCTTGGAGCTTC
GTCACGAAACCGCTGACAAAATGCAACTGAAGGCGGACATTGACGCTACGTAACGCTACAAACGGTGGCG
AAAGAGATAGCGGACGCAGCGGCGAAAGAGACGGCGATATTTCTGTGGACAGAGAAGGAGGCAAACAGCG
CTGACTTTGAGTGGAATGTCATTTTGAGTGAGAGGTAATCGAAAGAACCTGGTACATCAAATACCCTTGG
ATCGAAGTAAATTTAAAACTGATCAGATAAGTTCAATGATATCCAGTGCAGTAAAAAAAAAAAATGTTTT
TTTTATCTACTTTCCGCAAAAATGGGTTTTATTAACTTACATACATACTAGGCGCGCCCATATGTTCGGC
TTGTCGACATGCCCGCCGTGACCGTCGAGAACCCGCTGACGCTGCCCCGCGTATCCGCACCCGCCGACGC
CGTCGCACGTCCCGTGCTCACCGTGACCACCGCGCCCAGCGGTTTCGAGGGCGAGGGCTTCCCGGTGCGC
CGCGCGTTCGCCGGGATCAACTACCGCCACCTCGACCCGTTCATCATGATGGACCAGATGGGTGAGGTGG
AGTACGCGCCCGGGGAGCCCAAGGGCACGCCCTGGCACCCGCACCGCGGCTTCGAGACCGTGACCTACAT
CGTCGACGGTAACATGTGAGCAAAAGGCCAGCAAAAGGCCAGGAACCGTAAAAAGGCCGCGTTGCTGGCG
TTTTTCCATAGGCTCCGCCCCCCTGACGAGCATCACAAAAATCGACGCTCAAGTCAGAGGTGGCGAAACC
CGACAGGACTATAAAGATACCAGGCGTTTCCCCCTGGAAGCTCCCTCGTGCGCTCTCCTGTTCCGACCCT
GCCGCTTACCGGATACCTGTCCGCCTTTCTCCCTTCGGGAAGCGTGGCGCTTTCTCATAGCTCACGCTGT
AGGTATCTCAGTTCGGTGTAGGTCGTTCGCTCCAAGCTGGGCTGTGTGCACGAACCCCCCGTTCAGCCCG
ACCGCTGCGCCTTATCCGGTAACTATCGTCTTGAGTCCAACCCGGTAAGACACGACTTATCGCCACTGGC
AGCAGCCACTGGTAACAGGATTAGCAGAGCGAGGTATGTAGGCGGTGCTACAGAGTTCTTGAAGTGGTGG
CCTAACTACGGCTACACTAGAAGAACAGTATTTGGTATCTGCGCTCTGCTGAAGCCAGTTACCTTCGGAA
AAAGAGTTGGTAGCTCTTGATCCGGCAAACAAACCACCGCTGGTAGCGGTGGTTTTTTTGTTTGCAAGCA
GCAGATTACGCGCAGAAAAAAAGGATCTCAAGAAGATCCTTTGATCTTTTCTACGGGGTCTGACGCTCAG
TGGAACGAAAACTCACGTTAAGGGATTTTGGTCATGAGATTATCAAAAAGGATCTTCACCTAGATCCTTT
TAAATTAAAAATGAAGTTTTAAATCAATCTAAAGTATATATGAGTAAACTTGGTCTGACAGTTACCAATG
CTTAATCAGTGAGGCACCTATCTCAGCGATCTGTCTATTTCGTTCATCCATAGTTGCCTGACTCCCCGTC
GTGTAGATAACTACGATACGGGAGGGCTTACCATCTGGCCCCAGTGCTGCAATGATACCGCGAGACCCAC
GCTCACCGGCTCCAGATTTATCAGCAATAAACCAGCCAGCCGGAAGGGCCGAGCGCAGAAGTGGTCCTGC
AACTTTATCCGCCTCCATCCAGTCTATTAATTGTTGCCGGGAAGCTAGAGTAAGTAGTTCGCCAGTTAAT
AGTTTGCGCAACGTTGTTGCCATTGCTACAGGCATCGTGGTGTCACGCTCGTCGTTTGGTATGGCTTCAT
TCAGCTCCGGTTCCCAACGATCAAGGCGAGTTACATGATCCCCCATGTTGTGCAAAAAAGCGGTTAGCTC
CTTCGGTCCTCCGATCGTTGTCAGAAGTAAGTTGGCCGCAGTGTTATCACTCATGGTTATGGCAGCACTG
CATAATTCTCTTACTGTCATGCCATCCGTAAGATGCTTTTCTGTGACTGGTGAGTACTCAACCAAGTCAT
TCTGAGAATAGTGTATGCGGCGACCGAGTTGCTCTTGCCCGGCGTCAATACGGGATAATACCGCGCCACA
TAGCAGAACTTTAAAAGTGCTCATCATTGGAAAACGTTCTTCGGGGCGAAAACTCTCAAGGATCTTACCG
CTGTTGAGATCCAGTTCGATGTAACCCACTCGTGCACCCAACTGATCTTCAGCATCTTTTACTTTCACCA
GCGTTTCTGGGTGAGCAAAAACAGGAAGGCAAAATGCCGCAAAAAAGGGAATAAGGGCGACACGGAAATG
TTGAATACTCATACTCTTCCTTTTTCAATATTATTGAAGCATTTATCAGGGTTATTGTCTCATGAGCGGA
TACATATTTGAATGTATTTAGAAAAATAAACAAATAGGGGTTCCGCGCACATTTCCCCGAAAAGTGCCAC
CTGACGTC
