Features (pLannotate 1.2.2; 17 found; start..end, strand, type, name):
      1..2646    +  CDS            GAL4: GAL4 transcriptional activator; Saccharomyces cerevisiae GAL4
   2885..2905    +  misc_feature   MCS (fragment): pBluescript multiple cloning site
   3142..3166    -  misc_feature   MCS (fragment): pBluescript multiple cloning site
   3241..3396    -  CDS            YPB1_ECOLX (fragment): Protein predicted: Swiss-Prot protein existence level 4. From Escherichia coli.
   3401..7520    -  gene           mini-white: white; This modified version of the white gene lacks part of the first intron.
   7736..7805    -  protein_bind   attB: attB site for the φC31 integrase (Groth et al., 2000) phage φC31 integrase
   7892..8480    -  rep_origin     ori: high-copy-number ColE1/pMB1/pBR322/pUC origin of replication
   8651..9511    -  CDS            AmpR: β-lactamase; bla; confers resistance to ampicillin, carbenicillin, and related antibiotics
   9512..9616    -  promoter       AmpR promoter: bla
   9730..9854    +  protein_bind   attR1: mutant version of attR; recombination site for the Gateway® LR reaction LR Clonase™
   9879..9909    +  promoter       lac UV5 promoter: E. coli lac promoter with an "up" mutation
   9933..9962    +  promoter       cat promoter (fragment): promoter of the E. coli cat gene encoding chloramphenicol acetyltransferase
   9963..10622   +  CDS            CmR: chloramphenicol acetyltransferase; cat; confers resistance to chloramphenicol
  10801..10959   +  CDS            ccdA (fragment): CCDA_ECO57 - Also known as H, letA. Experimental evidence at protein level: Swiss-Prot protein existence level 1. Antitoxin component of a type II toxin-antitoxin (TA) system which inhibits the post-segregational killing (PSK) of plasmid-free cells, also referred to as a plasmid addiction system. Binds to and blocks the activity of CcdB; will also remove bound CcdB protein from the CcdB-GyrA complex by forming a CcdA-CcdB complex, a process termed rejuvenation. Functions as a transcriptional corepressor for the ccdAB operon, repression also requires CcdB (By similarity). From Escherichia coli
  10964..11266   +  CDS            ccdB: CCDB_ECOLI - Also known as G, letB, letD. Experimental evidence at protein level: Swiss-Prot protein existence level 1. Toxic component of a type II toxin-antitoxin (TA) system, functioning in plasmid maintainence. Responsible for the post- segregational killing (PSK) of plasmid-free cells, also referred to as a plasmid addiction system. Half-life of over 2 hours. Cell killing by CcdB is accompanied by filamentation, defects in chromosome and plasmid segregation, defects in cell division, formation of anucleate cells, decreased DNA synthesis and plasmid loss. Interferes with the activity of DN
  11310..11434   -  protein_bind   attR2: mutant version of attR; recombination site for the Gateway® LR reaction LR Clonase™
  11626..11670   +  promoter       hsp70 promoter (fragment): Drosophila melanogaster hsp70Bb promoter
>Addgene plasmid #17575 | pBPGUw | addgene full sequence | sequence record 201344 | Addgene NGS Result
ATGAAGCTACTGTCTTCTATCGAACAAGCATGCGATATTTGCCGACTTAAAAAGCTCAAGTGCTCCAAAG
AAAAACCGAAGTGCGCCAAGTGTCTGAAGAACAACTGGGAGTGTCGCTACTCTCCCAAAACCAAAAGGTC
TCCGCTGACTAGGGCACATCTGACAGAAGTGGAATCAAGGCTAGAAAGACTGGAACAGCTATTTCTACTG
ATTTTTCCTCGAGAAGACCTTGACATGATTTTGAAAATGGATTCTTTACAGGATATAAAAGCATTGTTAA
CAGGATTATTTGTACAAGATAATGTGAATAAAGATGCCGTCACAGATAGATTGGCTTCAGTGGAGACTGA
TATGCCTCTAACATTGAGACAGCATAGAATAAGTGCGACATCATCATCGGAAGAGAGTAGTAACAAAGGT
CAAAGACAGTTGACTGTATCGATTGACTCGGCAGCTCATCATGATAACTCCACAATTCCGTTGGATTTTA
TGCCCAGGGATGCTCTTCATGGATTTGATTGGTCTGAAGAGGATGACATGTCGGATGGCTTGCCCTTCCT
GAAAACGGACCCCAACAATAATGGGTTCTTTGGCGACGGTTCTCTCTTATGTATTCTTCGATCTATTGGC
TTTAAACCGGAAAATTACACGAACTCTAACGTTAACAGGCTCCCGACCATGATTACGGATAGATACACGT
TGGCTTCTAGATCCACAACATCCCGTTTACTTCAAAGTTATCTCAATAATTTTCACCCCTACTGCCCTAT
CGTGCACTCACCGACGCTAATGATGTTGTATAATAACCAGATTGAAATCGCGTCGAAGGATCAATGGCAA
ATCCTTTTTAACTGCATATTAGCCATTGGAGCCTGGTGTATAGAGGGGGAATCTACTGATATAGATGTTT
TTTACTATCAAAATGCTAAATCTCATTTGACGAGCAAGGTCTTCGAGTCAGGTTCCATAATTTTGGTGAC
AGCCCTACATCTTCTGTCGCGATATACACAGTGGAGGCAGAAAACAAATACTAGCTATAATTTTCACAGC
TTTTCCATAAGAATGGCCATATCATTGGGCTTGAATAGGGACCTCCCCTCGTCCTTCAGTGATAGCAGCA
TTCTGGAACAAAGACGCCGAATTTGGTGGTCTGTCTACTCTTGGGAGATCCAATTGTCCCTGCTTTATGG
TCGATCCATCCAGCTTTCTCAGAATACAATCTCCTTCCCTTCTTCTGTCGACGATGTGCAGCGTACCACA
ACAGGTCCCACCATATATCATGGCATCATTGAAACAGCAAGGCTCTTACAAGTTTTCACAAAAATCTATG
AACTAGACAAAACAGTAACTGCAGAAAAAAGTCCTATATGTGCAAAAAAATGCTTGATGATTTGTAATGA
GATTGAGGAGGTTTCGAGACAGGCACCAAAGTTTTTACAAATGGATATTTCCACCACCGCTCTAACCAAT
TTGTTGAAGGAACACCCTTGGCTATCCTTTACAAGATTCGAACTGAAGTGGAAACAGTTGTCTCTTATCA
TTTATGTATTAAGAGATTTTTTCACTAATTTTACCCAGAAAAAGTCACAACTAGAACAGGATCAAAATGA
TCATCAAAGTTATGAAGTTAAACGATGCTCCATCATGTTAAGCGATGCAGCACAAAGAACTGTTATGTCT
GTAAGTAGCTATATGGACAATCATAATGTCACCCCATATTTTGCCTGGAATTGTTCTTATTACTTGTTCA
ATGCAGTCCTAGTACCCATAAAGACTCTACTCTCAAACTCAAAATCGAATGCTGAGAATAACGAGACCGC
ACAATTATTACAACAAATTAACACTGTTCTGATGCTATTAAAAAAACTGGCCACTTTTAAAATCCAGACT
TGTGAAAAATACATTCAAGTACTGGAAGAGGTATGTGCGCCGTTTCTGTTATCACAGTGTGCAATCCCAT
TACCGCATATCAGTTATAACAATAGTAATGGTAGCGCCATTAAAAATATTGTCGGTTCTGCAACTATCGC
CCAATACCCTACTCTTCCGGAGGAAAATGTCAACAATATCAGTGTTAAATATGTTTCTCCTGGCTCAGTA
GGGCCTTCACCTGTGCCATTGAAATCAGGAGCAAGTTTCAGTGATCTAGTCAAGCTGTTATCTAACCGTC
CACCCTCTCGTAACTCTCCAGTGACAATACCAAGAAGCACACCTTCGCATCGCTCAGTCACGCCTTTTCT
AGGGCAACAGCAACAGCTGCAATCATTAGTGCCACTGACCCCGTCTGCTTTGTTTGGTGGCGCCAATTTT
AATCAAAGTGGGAATATTGCTGATAGCTCATTGTCCTTCACTTTCACTAACAGTAGCAACGGTCCGAACC
TCATAACAACTCAAACAAATTCTCAAGCGCTTTCACAACCAATTGCCTCCTCTAACGTTCATGATAACTT
CATGAATAATGAAATCACGGCTAGTAAAATTGATGATGGTAATAATTCAAAACCACTGTCACCTGGTTGG
ACGGACCAAACTGCGTATAACGCGTTTGGAATCACTACAGGGATGTTTAATACCACTACAATGGATGATG
TATATAACTATCTATTCGATGATGAAGATACCCCACCAAACCCAAAAAAAGAGTAAAATGAATCGTAGAT
ACTGAAAAACCCCGCAAGTTCACTTCAACTGTGCATCGTGCACCATCTCAATTTCTTTCATTTATACATC
GTTTTGCCTTCTTTTATGTAACTATACTCCTCTAAGTTTCAATCTTGGCCATGTAACCTCTGATCTATAG
AATTTTTTAAATGACTAGAATTAATGCCCATCTTTTTTTTGGACCTAAATTCTTCATGAAAATATATTAC
GAGGGCTTATTCAGAAGCTTATCGATACCGTCGACTAAAGCCAAATAGAAAATTATTCAGTTCCTGGCTT
AAGTTTTTAAAAGTGATATTATTTATTTGGTTGTAACCAACCAAAAGAATGTAAATAACTAATACATAAT
TATGTTAGTTTTAAGTTAGCAACAAATTGATTTTAGCTATATTAGCTACTTGGTTAATAAATAGAATATA
TTTATTTAAAGATAATTGCGTTTTTATTGTCAGGGAGTGAGTTTGCTTAAAAACTCGTTTAGATCCACTA
GTTCTAGAGCGGCCGCTGGCCACGGGTGCGCATGATCGTGCTCCTGTCGTTGAGGACCCGGCTAGGCTGG
CGGGGTTGCCTTACTGGTTAGCAGAATGAATCACCGATACGCGAGCGAACGTGAAGCGACTGCTGCTGCA
AAACGTCTGCGACCTGAGCAACAACATGAATGGTCTTCGGTTTCCGTGTTTCGTAAAGTCTGGAAACGCG
GAAGTCAGCGCCCTGCACCATTATGTTCCGGAGGCGCGCCCTAGTTCCAGTGAAATCCAAGCATTTTCTA
AATTAAATGTATTCTTATTATTATAGTTGTTATTTTTGATATATATAAACAACACTATTATGCCCACCAT
TTTTTTGAGATGCATCTACACAAGGAACAAACACTGGATGTCACTTTCAGTTCAAATTGTAACGCTAATC
ACTCCGAACAGGTCACAAAAAATTACCTTAAAAAGTCATAATATTAAATTAGAATAAATATAGCTGTGAG
GGAAATATATACAAATATATTGGAGCAAATAAATTGTACATACAAATATTTATTACTAATTTCTATTGAG
ACGAAATGAACCACTCGGAACCATTTGAGCGAACCGAATCGCGCGGAACTAACGACAGTCGCTCCAAGGT
CGTCGAACAAAAGGTGAATGTGTTGCGGAGAGCGGGTGGGAGACAGCGAAAGAGCAACTACGAAACGTGG
TGTGGTGGAGGTGAATTATGAAGAGGGCGCGCGATTTGAAAAGTATGTATATAAAAAATATATCCCGGTG
TTTTATGTAGCGATAAACGAGTTTTTGATGTAAGGTATGCAGGTGTGTAAGTCTTTTGGTTAGAAGACAA
ATCCAAAGTCTACTTGTGGGGATGTTCGAAGGGGAAATACTTGTATTCTATAGGTCATATCTTGTTTTTA
TTGGCACAAATATAATTACATTAGCTTTTTGAGGGGGCAATAAACAGTAAACACGATGGTAATAATGGTA
AAAAAAAAAAACAAGCAGTTATTTCGGATATATGTCGGCTACTCCTTGCGTCGGGCCCGAAGTCTTAGAG
CCAGATATGCGAGCACCCGGAAGCTCACGATGAGAATGGCCAGACCCACGTAGTCCAGCGGCAGATCGGC
GGCGGAGAAGTTAAGCGTCTCCAGGATGACCTTGCCCGAACTGGGGCACGTGGTGTTCGACGATGTGCAG
CTAATTTCGCCCGGCTCCACGTCCGCCCATTGGTTAATCAGCAGACCCTCGTTGGCGTAACGGAACCATG
AGAGGTACGACAACCATTTGAGGTATACTGGCACCGAGCCCGAGTTCAAGAAGAAGCCGCCAAAGAGCAG
GAATGGTATGATAACCGGCGGACCCACAGACAGCGCCATCGAGGTCGAGGAGCTGGCGCAGGATATTAGA
TATCCGAAGGACGTTGACACATTGGCCACCAGAGTGACCAGCGCCAGGCAGTTGAAGAAGTGCAGCACTC
CGGCCCGCAGTCCGATCATCGGATAGGCAATCGCCGTGAAGACCAGTGGCACTGTGAGAAAAAGCGGCAA
TTCGGCAATCGTTTTGCCCAGAAAGTATGTGTCACAGCGATAAAGTCGACTTCGGGCCTCCCTCATAAAA
ACTGGCAGCTCTGAGGTGAACACCTAAATCGAATCGATTCATTAGAAAGTTAGTAAATTATTGAAATGCA
AATGTATTCTAAACATGACTTACATTTATCGTGGCAAAGACGTTTTGAAAGGTCATGTTGGTCAGGAAGA
GGAAGATGGCTCCGTTGATATTCATCACACCCACTTGCGTGAGTTGTTGGCCCAAAAAGATGAGGCCAAT
CAAGATGGCAACCATCTGCAAATTAAAATGTTACTCGCATCTCATTAATATTCGCGAGTTAAATGAAATT
TATTTATCTTCTGCAAAACTATAAACTATACATCTCATTGAAAAAAACTAAGAAGGGTGTGGAATCAGGC
AATTCTATCTAAAATCTAGCGAATTTGTTTCCAAGAATTGTAAGCGTTATATCATTTGTTTCCACTGGAA
CCACTCACCGTTGTCTGAATAAGTCGCACTTTTACGAGGAGTGGTTCCTTGAGCACCGACAGCCAGGATC
GCCACAGGACCGCCCGGAACTGCATGAACCAGGTGGCCTTGTAGGTGTACCCATTCTCCGGCTGCTCCAG
TGGCTTCTCCAGATTTTTGGTGGCCAACAACTGCTCCATATCCCGGGCTACTTTGCTAATGGCAAAATTG
TCGCATATCTTGGCGATCCGATCACGGGACTCGATCTCCCGTCCGGGCACAACGGCCAACACCTGTACGT
AAAAGTCCGCCGGATTGTAGTTGGTAGGACACTGGGCACCCACGCTGGATAGGAGTTGAGATGTTATGTA
ATACTAGATACCCTTAATAAACACATCGAACTCACTAGGAAAAGAAGTCGACGGCTTCGCTGGGAGTGCC
CAAGAAAGCTACCCTGCCCTCGGCCATCAGAAGGATCTTGTCAAAGAGCTCAAACAGCTCGGAAGACGGC
TGATGAATGGTCAGGATGACGGTCTTGCCCTTCTGCGACAGCTTCTTCAGCACCTGGACGACGCTGTGGG
CGGTAAAGGAGTCCAGTCCGGAGGTGGGCTCATCGCAGATCAGAAGCGGCGGATCGGTTAGAGCCTCGGA
GGCGAATGCCAGACGCTTCCTTTCTCCGCCGGACAGACCTTTCACCCTGCCGGGCACACCGATGATCGTG
TGCTGACATTTGCTGAGCGAAAGCTCCTGGATCACCTGATCCACGCGGGCCACTCGCTGCCGATAGGTCA
GATGTCGTGGCATCCGCACCATGGCTTGGAAAATCAGGTGTTCCCTGGCCGTTAGGGAGCCGATAAAGAG
GTCATCCTGCTGGACATAGGCGCACCTGGCCTGCATCTCCTTGGCGTCCACAGGTTGGCCATTGAGCAGT
CGCATCCCGGATGGCGATACTTGGATGCCCTGCGGCGATCGAAAGGCAAGGGCATTCAGCAGGGTCGTCT
TTCCGGCACCGGAACTGCCCATCACGGCCAAAAGTTCGCCCGGATAGGCCACGCCGCAAACTGAGTTTCA
AATTGGTAATTGGACCCTTTATTAAGATTTCACACAGATCAGCCGACTGCGAATAGAAACTCACCGTTCT
TGAGCAAATGTTTCCTGGGCGCCGGTATGTGTCGCTCGTTGCAGAATAGTCCGCGTGTCCGGTTGACCAG
CTGCCGCCATCCGGAGCCCGGCTGATTGACCGCCCCAAAGATGTCCATATTGTGCCAGGCATAGGTGAGG
TTCTCGGCTAGTTGGCCGCTCCCTGAACCGGAGTCCTCCGGCGGACTGGGTGGCCGGAGCGTGCCGTAGT
TTTTGGCCTGCCCGAAGCCCTGGTTAATGCAGCTCTGCGAAGCCGCTCCGCTGTCACCCTGCAATGATAG
GGGATCTCAAATATCAACTACAAGCGTTATGCTCATCTAACCCCGAACAAAAAGTACCCCGAAGTATCCT
ACGAAGTAGGTTTATACTTTTATTTATTTTTTGTGCATCTAGGATCAGCTTAAAATATCTGGTTGTTATA
TTTTTTGTAAAAAAGAATATAGTCGAAAATGAATGCCTTTAGATGTCTTGATCATGATATGATCTCAAAA
ATTGTCTTATATAGCGAGAACAGCTACCAGAATAATCTGTTTCGTGTCACTATTTGTTTGTGCAATTGCG
GTTTGGGATTTTTGTGGGTCGCAGTTCTCACGCCGCAGACAATTTGATGTTGCAATCGCAGTTCCTATAG
ATCAAGTGAACTTAAGATGTATGCACATGTACTACTCACATTGTTCAGATGCTCGGCAGATGGGTGTTTG
CTGCCTCCGCGAATTAATAGCTCCTGATCCTCTTGGCCCATTGCCGGGATTTTTCACACTTTCCCCTGCT
TACCCACCCAAAACCAATCACCACCCCAATCACTCAAAAAACAAACAAAAATAAGAAGCGAGAGGAGTTT
TGGCACAGCACTTTGTGTTTAATTGATGGCGTAAACCGCTTGGAGCTTCGTCACGAAACCGCTGACAAAA
TGCAACTGAAGGCGGACATTGACGCTACGTAACGCTACAAACGGTGGCGAAAGAGATAGCGGACGCAGCG
GCGAAAGAGACGGCGATATTTCTGTGGACAGAGAAGGAGGCAAACAGCGCTGACTTTGAGTGGAATGTCA
TTTTGAGTGAGAGGTAATCGAAAGAACCTGGTACATCAAATACCCTTGGATCGAAGTAAATTTAAAACTG
ATCAGATAAGTTCAATGATATCCAGTGCAGTAAAAAAAAAAAATGTTTTTTTTATCTACTTTCCGCAAAA
ATGGGTTTTATTAACTTACATACATACTAGGCGCGCCCATATGTTCGGCTTGTCGACATGCCCGCCGTGA
CCGTCGAGAACCCGCTGACGCTGCCCCGCGTATCCGCACCCGCCGACGCCGTCGCACGTCCCGTGCTCAC
CGTGACCACCGCGCCCAGCGGTTTCGAGGGCGAGGGCTTCCCGGTGCGCCGCGCGTTCGCCGGGATCAAC
TACCGCCACCTCGACCCGTTCATCATGATGGACCAGATGGGTGAGGTGGAGTACGCGCCCGGGGAGCCCA
AGGGCACGCCCTGGCACCCGCACCGCGGCTTCGAGACCGTGACCTACATCGTCGACGGTAACATGTGAGC
AAAAGGCCAGCAAAAGGCCAGGAACCGTAAAAAGGCCGCGTTGCTGGCGTTTTTCCATAGGCTCCGCCCC
CCTGACGAGCATCACAAAAATCGACGCTCAAGTCAGAGGTGGCGAAACCCGACAGGACTATAAAGATACC
AGGCGTTTCCCCCTGGAAGCTCCCTCGTGCGCTCTCCTGTTCCGACCCTGCCGCTTACCGGATACCTGTC
CGCCTTTCTCCCTTCGGGAAGCGTGGCGCTTTCTCATAGCTCACGCTGTAGGTATCTCAGTTCGGTGTAG
GTCGTTCGCTCCAAGCTGGGCTGTGTGCACGAACCCCCCGTTCAGCCCGACCGCTGCGCCTTATCCGGTA
ACTATCGTCTTGAGTCCAACCCGGTAAGACACGACTTATCGCCACTGGCAGCAGCCACTGGTAACAGGAT
TAGCAGAGCGAGGTATGTAGGCGGTGCTACAGAGTTCTTGAAGTGGTGGCCTAACTACGGCTACACTAGA
AGAACAGTATTTGGTATCTGCGCTCTGCTGAAGCCAGTTACCTTCGGAAAAAGAGTTGGTAGCTCTTGAT
CCGGCAAACAAACCACCGCTGGTAGCGGTGGTTTTTTTGTTTGCAAGCAGCAGATTACGCGCAGAAAAAA
AGGATCTCAAGAAGATCCTTTGATCTTTTCTACGGGGTCTGACGCTCAGTGGAACGAAAACTCACGTTAA
GGGATTTTGGTCATGAGATTATCAAAAAGGATCTTCACCTAGATCCTTTTAAATTAAAAATGAAGTTTTA
AATCAATCTAAAGTATATATGAGTAAACTTGGTCTGACAGTTACCAATGCTTAATCAGTGAGGCACCTAT
CTCAGCGATCTGTCTATTTCGTTCATCCATAGTTGCCTGACTCCCCGTCGTGTAGATAACTACGATACGG
GAGGGCTTACCATCTGGCCCCAGTGCTGCAATGATACCGCGAGACCCACGCTCACCGGCTCCAGATTTAT
CAGCAATAAACCAGCCAGCCGGAAGGGCCGAGCGCAGAAGTGGTCCTGCAACTTTATCCGCCTCCATCCA
GTCTATTAATTGTTGCCGGGAAGCTAGAGTAAGTAGTTCGCCAGTTAATAGTTTGCGCAACGTTGTTGCC
ATTGCTACAGGCATCGTGGTGTCACGCTCGTCGTTTGGTATGGCTTCATTCAGCTCCGGTTCCCAACGAT
CAAGGCGAGTTACATGATCCCCCATGTTGTGCAAAAAAGCGGTTAGCTCCTTCGGTCCTCCGATCGTTGT
CAGAAGTAAGTTGGCCGCAGTGTTATCACTCATGGTTATGGCAGCACTGCATAATTCTCTTACTGTCATG
CCATCCGTAAGATGCTTTTCTGTGACTGGTGAGTACTCAACCAAGTCATTCTGAGAATAGTGTATGCGGC
GACCGAGTTGCTCTTGCCCGGCGTCAATACGGGATAATACCGCGCCACATAGCAGAACTTTAAAAGTGCT
CATCATTGGAAAACGTTCTTCGGGGCGAAAACTCTCAAGGATCTTACCGCTGTTGAGATCCAGTTCGATG
TAACCCACTCGTGCACCCAACTGATCTTCAGCATCTTTTACTTTCACCAGCGTTTCTGGGTGAGCAAAAA
CAGGAAGGCAAAATGCCGCAAAAAAGGGAATAAGGGCGACACGGAAATGTTGAATACTCATACTCTTCCT
TTTTCAATATTATTGAAGCATTTATCAGGGTTATTGTCTCATGAGCGGATACATATTTGAATGTATTTAG
AAAAATAAACAAATAGGGGTTCCGCGCACATTTCCCCGAAAAGTGCCACCTGACGTCTAAGAAACCATTA
TTATCATGACATTAACCTATAAAAATAGGCGTATCACGAGGCCCTTTCGTCTTCAAGAATTCGTTTATCA
CAAGTTTGTACAAAAAAGCTGAACGAGAAACGTAAAATGATATAAATATCAATATATTAAATTAGATTTT
GCATAAAAAACAGACTACATAATACTGTAAAACACAACATATCCAGTCACTATGGCGGCCGCATTAGGCA
CCCCAGGCTTTACACTTTATGCTTCCGGCTCGTATAATGTGTGGATTTTGAGTTAGGATCCGTCGAGATT
TTCAGGAGCTAAGGAAGCTAAAATGGAGAAAAAAATCACTGGATATACCACCGTTGATATATCCCAATGG
CATCGTAAAGAACATTTTGAGGCATTTCAGTCAGTTGCTCAATGTACCTATAACCAGACCGTTCAGCTGG
ATATTACGGCCTTTTTAAAGACCGTAAAGAAAAATAAGCACAAGTTTTATCCGGCCTTTATTCACATTCT
TGCCCGCCTGATGAATGCTCATCCGGAATTCCGTATGGCAATGAAAGACGGTGAGCTGGTGATATGGGAT
AGTGTTCACCCTTGTTACACCGTTTTCCATGAGCAAACTGAAACGTTTTCATCGCTCTGGAGTGAATACC
ACGACGATTTCCGGCAGTTTCTACACATATATTCGCAAGATGTGGCGTGTTACGGTGAAAACCTGGCCTA
TTTCCCTAAAGGGTTTATTGAGAATATGTTTTTCGTCTCAGCCAATCCCTGGGTGAGTTTCACCAGTTTT
GATTTAAACGTGGCCAATATGGACAACTTCTTCGCCCCCGTTTTCACCATGGGCAAATATTATACGCAAG
GCGACAAGGTGCTGATGCCGCTGGCGATTCAGGTTCATCATGCCGTTTGTGATGGCTTCCATGTCGGCAG
AATGCTTAATGAATTACAACAGTACTGCGATGAGTGGCAGGGCGGGGCGTAAACGCGTGGATCCGGCTTA
CTAAAAGCCAGATAACAGTATGCGTATTTGCGCGCTGATTTTTGCGGTATAAGAATATATACTGATATGT
ATACCCGAAGTATGTCAAAAAGAGGTATGCTATGAAGCAGCGTATTACAGTGACAGTTGACAGCGACAGC
TATCAGTTGCTCAAGGCATATATGATGTCAATATCTCCGGTCTGGTAAGCACAACCATGCAGAATGAAGC
CCGTCGTCTGCGTGCCGAACGCTGGAAAGCGGAAAATCAGGAAGGGATGGCTGAGGTCGCCCGGTTTATT
GAAATGAACGGCTCTTTTGCTGACGAGAACAGGGGCTGGTGAAATGCAGTTTAAGGTTTACACCTATAAA
AGAGAGAGCCGTTATCGTCTGTTTGTGGATGTACAGAGTGATATTATTGACACGCCCGGGCGACGGATGG
TGATCCCCCTGGCCAGTGCACGTCTGCTGTCAGATAAAGTCTCCCGTGAACTTTACCCGGTGGTGCATAT
CGGGGATGAAAGCTGGCGCATGATGACCACCGATATGGCCAGTGTGCCGGTCTCCGTTATCGGGGAAGAA
GTGGCTGATCTCAGCCACCGCGAAAATGACATCAAAAACGCCATTAACCTGATGTTCTGGGGAATATAAA
TGTCAGGCTCCCTTATACACAGCCAGTCTGCAGGTCGACCATAGTGACTGGATATGTTGTGTTTTACAGT
ATTATGTAGTCTGTTTTTTATGCAAAATCTAATTTAATATATTGATATTTATATCATTTTACGTTTCTCG
TTCAGCTTTCTTGTACAAAGTGGTGATAAACGGCCGGCCGAGCTCGCCCGGGGATCGAGCGCAGCGGTAT
AAAAGGGCGCGGGGTGGCTGAGAGCATCAGTTGTGAATGAATGTTCGAGCCGAGCAGACGTGCCGCTGCC
TTCGTTAATATCCTTTGAATAAGCCAACTTTGAATCACAAGACGCATACCAAACGGTACCAGATCCGGGA
TCCCGTAAGCAAATAAACAAGCGCAGCTGAACAAGCTAAACAATCTGCAGCCCAAGCTTGAAGCAAGCCT
CCTGAAAG
