>Addgene plasmid #17575 | pBPGUw | addgene partial sequence | sequence record 53145 | GW3
TGGCTGATCTCAGCCACCGCGAAAATGACATCAAAAACGCCATTAACCTGATGTTCTGGGGAATATAAAT
GTCAGGCTCCCTTATACACAGCCAGTCTGCAGGTCGACCATAGTGACTGGATATGTTGTGTTTTACAGTA
TTATGTAGTCTGTTTTTTATGCAAAATCTAATTTAATATATTGATATTTATATCATTTTACGTTTCTCGT
TCAGCTTTCTTGTACAAAGTGGTGATAAACGGCCGGCCGAGCTCGCCCGGGGATCGAGCGCAGCGGTATA
AAAGGGCGCGGGGTGGCTGAGAGCATCAGTTGTGAATGAATGTTCGAGCCGAGCAGACGTGCCGCTGCCT
TCGTTAATATCCTTTGAATAAGCCAACTTTGAATCACAAGACGCATACCAAACGGTACCAGATCCGGGAT
CCCGTAAGCAAATAAACAAGCGCAGCTGAACAAGCTAAACAATCTGCAGCCCAAGCTTGAAGCAAGCCTC
CTGAAAGATGAAGCTACTGTCTTCTATCGAACAAGCATGCGATATTTGCCGACTTAAAAAGCTCAAGTGC
TCCAAAGAAAAACCGAAGTGCGCCAAGTGTCTGAAGAACAACTGGGAGTGTCGCTACTCTCCCAAAACCA
AAAGGTCTCCGCTGACTAGGGCACATCTGACAGAAGTGGAATCAAGGCTAGAAAGACTGGAACAGCTATT
TCTACTGATTTTTCCTCGAGAAGACCTTGACATGATTTTGAAAATGGATTCTTTACAGGATATAAAAGCA
TTGTTAACAGGATTATTTGTACAAGATAATGTGAATAAAGATGCCGTCACAGATAGATTGGCTTCAGTGG
