>Addgene plasmid #17575 | pBPGUw | addgene partial sequence | sequence record 53805 | pBluescriptSK
AAAAACGCAATTATCTTTAAATAAATATATTCTATTTATTAACCAAGTAGCTAATATAGCTAAAATCAAT
TTGTTGCTAACTTAAAACTAACATAATTATGTATTAGTTATTTACATTCTTTTGGTTGGTTACAACCAAA
TAAATAATATCACTTTTAAAAACTTAAGCCAGGAACTGAATAATTTTCTATTTGGCTTTAGTCGACGGTA
TCGATAAGCTTCTGAATAAGCCCTCGTAATATATTTTCATGAAGAATTTAGGTCCAAAAAAAAGATGGGC
ATTAATTCTAGTCATTTAAAAAATTCTATAGATCAGAGGTTACATGGCCAAGATTGAAACTTAGAGGAGT
ATAGTTACATAAAAGAAGGCAAAACGATGTATAAATGAAAGAAATTGAGATGGTGCACGATGCACAGTTG
AAGTGAACTTGCGGGGTTTTTCAGTATCTACGATTCATTTTACTCTTTTTTTGGGTTTGGTGGGGTATCT
TCATCATCGAATAGATAGTTATATACATCATCCATTGTAGTGGTATTAAACATCCCTGTAGTGATTCCAA
ACGCGTTATACGCAGTTTGGTCCGTCCAACCAGGTGACAGTGGTTTTGAATTATTACCATCATCAATTTT
ACTAGCCGTGATTTCATTATTCATGAAGTTATCATGAACGTTAGAGGAGGCAATTGGTTGTGAAAGCGCT
TGAGAATTTGTTTGAGTTGTTATGAGGTTCGGACCGTTGCTACTGTTAGTGAAAGTGAAGGACAATGAGC
TATCAGCAATATTCCCACTTTGATTAAAATTGGCGCCACCAAACAAAGCAGACGGGGTCAGTGGCACTAA
TGATTGCAGCTGTTG
